Addgene plasmid #67487: pCMV1-SMAC-HA-eGFP
Purpose: Targets HA-eGFP to mitochondrial intermembrane space (IMS)
Depositing lab: Richard Kahn. Depositing organization: Emory University. Publication: Tool box: Plasmids for the expression or knockdown of human ARF Family GTPases (ARF/ARL/SAR) and their co-expression in bacteria with N-myristoyltransferases. Kerr SC, Kahn RA. Cell Logist. 2015 Sep 21;5(3):e1090523. doi: 10.1080/21592799.2015.1090523. eCollection 2015 Jul-Sep. PubMed 27057421.
Backbone
  Vector backbone: pCMV(delta1)
  Vector type: Mammalian Expression
  Selectable markers: Neomycin (select with G418)
Growth in bacteria
  Bacterial resistance: Ampicillin, 100 μg/mL
  Growth temperature: 37°C
  Growth strain: DH5alpha
  Copy number: High Copy
Gene/Insert
  Gene/Insert name: SMAC (alt name: pRK109)
  Species: H. sapiens (human)
  Mutation: aa1-59
  Entrez Gene: DIABLO (a.k.a. DFNA64, SMAC)
  Promoter: attenuated CMV
  Tag / fusion protein: HA-eGFP (C terminal on insert)
  Cloning method: Restriction Enzyme; 5′ cloning site KpnI (unknown if destroyed); 3′ cloning site EcoRI (unknown if destroyed)
  Sequencing primers: 5′ CMV-F; 3′ BGH-rev
Terms and licenses: Academic/Nonprofit Terms; Industry Terms: Not Available to Industry
Depositor comments: Additional References: (1) For pCMV0-6 vectors: Morita, et al (2012) Biotechniques (PMCID: 3759224); (2) For targeting proteins to the IMS using the leader sequence from SMAC/Diablo: Sabharwal, et al (2013) Biochem J 456: 337-46, and (3) Ozawa, et al (2007) ACS Chemical Biology 2: 176-186.
How to cite: pCMV1-SMAC-HA-eGFP was a gift from Richard Kahn (Addgene plasmid # 67487 ; http://n2t.net/addgene:67487 ; RRID:Addgene_67487)
