[The description below was written by a language model from this plasmid's Addgene catalogue record.]
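Description:
pCMV1-SMAC-HA-eGFP is a mammalian expression plasmid built on the pCMV(delta1) backbone, one of a graded series of vectors in which the CMV promoter has been attenuated to give lower expression than the full-strength promoter. It is maintained in E. coli as a high-copy plasmid under ampicillin selection, and it carries a neomycin resistance marker so that transfected mammalian cells can be selected with G418. The record does not include a feature table, so the origin of replication and polyadenylation signal are not explicitly listed, although the use of a BGH reverse sequencing primer suggests a BGH terminator region downstream of the insert.

The insert encodes the first 59 amino acids of human SMAC (the DIABLO gene product), cloned between KpnI and EcoRI sites, with an HA epitope and eGFP fused to its C terminus. This N-terminal segment of SMAC serves as a leader sequence that directs import into mitochondria and delivery to the intermembrane space (IMS), so the construct places HA-eGFP in that compartment rather than in the matrix or cytosol. The eGFP allows direct fluorescence imaging, while the HA tag allows antibody-based detection by immunofluorescence or immunoblotting. Driving the fusion from an attenuated CMV promoter is intended to keep expression modest, which generally helps limit mislocalisation and overexpression artefacts.

The plasmid was deposited as part of a toolbox of reagents for studying human ARF family GTPases. It is suited to use as an IMS marker or localisation control, and as a template design for targeting other proteins to the intermembrane space.
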