>Addgene plasmid #67487 | pCMV1-SMAC-HA-eGFP | addgene partial sequence | sequence record 118320 | BGH-rev 5'-TAGAAGGCACAGTCGAGG-3'
GGCTTCATGATGTCCCCATAATTTTTGGCAGAGGGAAAAAGATCTGCTAGCAAGCTTCTCGAGTCATTAC
TTGTACAGCTCGTCCATGCCGAGAGTGATCCCGGCGGCGGTCACGAACTCCAGCAGGACCATGTGATCGC
GCTTCTCGTTGGGGTCTTTGCTCAGGGCGGACTGGGTGCTCAGGTAGTGGTTGTCGGGCAGCAGCACGGG
GCCGTCGCCGATGGGGGTGTTCTGCTGGTAGTGGTCGGCGAGCTGCACGCTGCCGTCCTCGATGTTGTGG
CGGATCTTGAAGTTCACCTTGATGCCGTTCTTCTGCTTGTCGGCCATGATATAGACGTTGTGGCTGTTGT
AGTTGTACTCCAGCTTGTGCCCCAGGATGTTGCCGTCCTCCTTGAAGTCGATGCCCTTCAGCTCGATGCG
GTTCACCAGGGTGTCGCCCTCGAACTTCACCTCGGCGCGGGTCTTGTAGTTGCCGTCGTCCTTGAAGAAG
ATGGTGCGCTCCTGGACGTAGCCTTCGGGCATGGCGGACTTGAAGAAGTCGTGCTGCTTCATGTGGTCGG
GGTAGCGGCTGAAGCACTGCACGCCGTAGGTCAGGGTGGTCACGAGGGTGGGCCAGGGCACGGGCAGCTT
GCCGGTGGTGCAGATGAACTTCAGGGTCAGCTTGCCGTAGGTGGCATCGCCCTCGCCCTCGCCGGACACG
CTGAACTTGTGGCCGTTTACGTCGCCGTCCAGCTCGACCAGGATGGGCACCACCCCGGTGAACAGCTCCT
CGCCCTTGCTCACGAATTCAGCGTAATCTGGAACATCGTATGGGTAGGATCCAATAGGAACCGCACACAG
GGTTACTCCAAAGCCAATCGTCACAGTTTT
