>Addgene plasmid #67487 | pCMV1-SMAC-HA-eGFP | addgene partial sequence | sequence record 119645 | EGFP-N 5'-CGTCGCCGTCCAGCTCGACCAG-3'
CTCGCCCTTGCTCACGAATTCAGCGTAATCTGGAACATCGTATGGGTAGGATCCAATAGGAACCGCACAC
AGGGTTACTCCAAAGCCAATCGTCACAGTTTTGTGCCATGGTCTTATCAATTCTGAGAAACACCGCTTCT
TAAAGTTAGCCACAACAGGAACACACAAACACTGTCTGTACCTGAAGAATGAAGTTACGCTGCGCGACAG
CCAACTCTTCAGAGCCGCCATGGTACCTCCGGATCGATAATTCTAGAGGGCCCGTTTAAACGCTAGCCAG
CTTGGGTCTCCCTATAGTGAGTCGTATTAATTTCGATAAGCCAGTAAGCAGTGGGTTCTCTAGTTAGCCA
GAGAGCTCTGCTTATATAGACCTCCCACCGTACACGCCTACCGCCCATTTGCGTCAATGGGGCGGAGTTG
TTACGACATTTTGGAAAGTCCCGTTGATTTTGGTGCCAAAACAAACTCCCATTGACGTCAATGGGGTGGA
GACTTGGAAATCCCCGTGAGTCAAACCGCTATCCACGCCCATTGATGTACTGCCAAAACCGCATCACCAT
GGTAATAGCGATGACTAATACGTAGATGTACTGCCAAGTAGGAAAGTCCCATAAGGTCATGACGCGTATA
TCTGGCCCGTACATCGCGAAGCAGCGCAAAACGCCTAACCCTAAGCAGATTCTTCATGCAATTGTCGGTC
AAGCCTTGCCTTGTTGTAGCTTAAATTTTGCTCGCGCACTACTCAGCGACCTCCAACACACAAGCAGGGA
GCAGATACTGGCTTAACTATGCGGCATCAGAGCAGATTGTACTGAGAGTGCACCATAGGGGATCGGGAGA
TCTCCCGATCCGTCGACGTCAGGTGGCACTTTTCGGGGAAATGTGCGCGGAACCCCTATTTGTTTATTTT
TCTAAATACATTCAAATATGTATCCGCTCATGAGACAATAACCCTGATAA
